Addgene plasmid #39586: KHBD00477
Depositing lab: Bart Deplancke. Depositing organization: Swiss Federal Institute of Technology (EPFL). Publication: Automated protein-DNA interaction screening of Drosophila regulatory elements. Korneel Hens, Jean-Daniel Feuz, Alina Isakova, Antonina Lagovitina, Andreas Massouras, Julien Bryois, Patrick Callaerts, Susan E. Celniker, Bart Deplancke. Nat Methods. 2011 Oct 30;8(12):1065-70. 10.1038/nmeth.1763 PubMed 22037703.
Backbone
  Vector backbone: pDONR221
  Backbone manufacturer: Invitrogen
  Backbone size w/o insert (bp): 2536
  Vector type: Gateway DONR vector
Growth in bacteria
  Bacterial resistance: Kanamycin, 50 μg/mL
  Growth temperature: 37°C
  Growth strain: DH5alpha
  Copy number: High Copy
Gene/Insert
  Gene/Insert name: CG10431 (alt name: FBgn0032730)
  Species: D. melanogaster (fly)
  Insert size (bp): 2286
  Entrez Gene: CG10431 (a.k.a. Dmel_CG10431, Dmel\CG10431, dmCG10431)
  Promoter: none
  Cloning method: Gateway Cloning
  Sequencing primers: 5′ M13-F20; 3′ M13R
Terms and licenses: Academic/Nonprofit Terms; Industry Terms: Not Available to Industry
Depositor comments: Please note that the ORFs in this collection were cloned open-ended (without a stop codon).
How to cite: KHBD00477 was a gift from Bart Deplancke (Addgene plasmid # 39586 ; http://n2t.net/addgene:39586 ; RRID:Addgene_39586)
