[The description below was written by a language model from this plasmid's Addgene catalogue record.]
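Description:
KHBD00477 is a Gateway entry clone built in the pDONR221 backbone (Invitrogen), carrying the open reading frame of the Drosophila melanogaster gene CG10431 (FBgn0032730). The insert is recorded as 2286 bp in a backbone of about 2.5 kb once the donor cassette has been replaced. The plasmid is maintained at high copy number in standard E. coli cloning strains such as DH5alpha and is selected with kanamycin. No feature table accompanies the record, so individual elements such as the origin of replication and the recombination sites are not itemised. As a product of Gateway cloning into a DONR vector, the ORF would be expected to sit between attL sites generated by the BP reaction. The M13 forward and reverse primer sites listed for sequencing lie on either side of the insert.

The construct has no promoter driving the insert, so it is not an expression plasmid in its own right. It serves as a shuttle from which the CG10431 coding sequence can be moved by LR recombination into any compatible destination vector, which then supplies the promoter, tags and host-specific elements. The depositor notes that ORFs in this collection were cloned open-ended, without a stop codon, which allows in-frame C-terminal fusions in the destination vector. It also means a stop codon must be provided downstream by that vector. The associated publication describes automated protein-DNA interaction screening of Drosophila regulatory elements, which suggests that this clone belongs to an ORF collection assembled for such assays. The record does not state the function of the CG10431 protein.
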