>Addgene plasmid #39586 | KHBD00477 | depositor partial sequence | sequence record 50026 | KHBD00477 sequence 2286 bps
ATGCCCGCCCACTGCGCCGTGATAAATTGCAGCCATAAGTATGTGCACGCGGGCAGCATTTCATTTCACA
GATTTCCATTCAAACGGAAGGATCTTCTACAGAAATGGAAGGAATTTACCCAGAGGAGTGCTCAGTGGAT
GCCCTCAAAATGGAGTGCGCTGTGCAGTCGGCACTTTGGTGATGAGGACTTTAATTGCAGCAATAATCGG
AAAACGCTTAAGAAAAATGCTGTGCCATCAATTAGGGTTTCGGAAGATGACTCCATGAGTGGGCACTTGG
AACAGGTGTCCCCAAGCAATAGGCCAACGCACAAGCAAACTCTTTCTAGTGCCGCCGAATCAGCAGCAAC
AGGTGTTAAAGCCACTTGCCGCTTTTGTGGTTCCTCGGCCATCAATTGCTCCTCGTTTGACAAGAGTTTT
GAGCTCTTTGGCATGATCCAGAAGTGCTTTCCTACGCTACAGATTCTTCAGGACGACACCTTGCCCAAGG
AAATATGCCAGGAGTGCTGCCTCCAATTGGAGCGCTTTTCCCAGTTCATCGATGTGGTGATGTTGGCGCA
GAGTGAATTGCAAAGAAAATACCGCCGACAACTGAAAATCAAACAGGAACCCTTGGTTCGTGTGAAACAG
GAGGCCTGCGAGAGCTCGGACAATCTTTTTCCTGATGAACTGGACATGGGTTTGGAGCAGGACGATGGCT
GCGATCAGGAAGAAACTGAACAAAAGTTTCAGTTCTGCGAGTTCCCTATGCTAAATGCCCAAGACATTAT
CAACAATTGTGATATCATGGAGATAATCAATCTGGACGATCCGTTTATCAATATTCCAGACGATGCGGAT
GTGGGACAGTCGGAGAGACTACAGCCTGGAAGAACGGCTAATGAAATGCTGCAAAACGAACTCCTAACCG
AAGAGCACAATTATGCGAAGGAGGAGTGGCAACTACCCCCGCATCAGTACAAAACGGAAAAGGTGGAGGG
AACGGATGCTGCGCCAGACGCAGCTCCTCCGCCTGCTGATCCCCCTCCTCTTCAGGATAATATAGACCCT
CCCTCGGCCCCCGAACCGCGCTCATGCAAGCCCATTGTGACCAATGTAAGCCAGATACCTAACCCAATGA
TCTGCGAGCTGCTGCCACAGCCTGCTCCTCCCACGTCGATCAAACCCAACATCGTGGTACTTAACGATAG
TGTGGTCGAATCCTCAGCGGCTTTTCGGCTTCACAACTGCACTTTGTGCACTGCCAAATTTATAACAATA
GATAGCTTAAATCAGCATTATGCACACAGTCACAGTAATTCCACTCCCATGGTTAGTGTTCCTCCGATGA
ATATATGCCTTCCCAGCTTAACCATGAACCCTCCAATGAAAATGGAAAGCAACAGAGGTCTTGTGGCCAC
TGAACAATCCGAATACTGGCCGTTGGAGTGGCATAATAGTCCTGTATCCAAGCAACCTAGGAAAAAGATT
GATATACTAGATATGCAGAGTAGTTTCCTGCATCACAAAGACCTTATACCGACAGCCACTCAACTGTCAG
CACCCGCACCTGATCCTCAACTGGTTGCAGTGACTGCTAGCTACGCTAAACTGGCTAACAGGTATCGTAA
GTTGCAGCTGAAATGCAAAAAACTGAAGTCACCAAGGAAGGTGCACAGAAAAACCTATGTGTGCCGGATG
TGCAGGAAGGGATTTTCAAAGTTTAAGAACTTACACCACCACCGTCGTCAGAAAGCACACTTTGTAAAGT
TAATACCCAATTTTTCAGGACGCTGTTCTGGTTGCCTAAAGTTTTTTCGATCCCGCTTGGGTCTTCGCCA
GCATATGCGATACATATGTCAATCGTTGTCGCTCAAAAACCATCGGCGCCTTCAGAGCTTCAAGTGTCGC
CACTGCCAGGCCATCGCCTTTGCCCACTGGCGCCTGTATCGTCGTCATGAACTCAATTGCAGGCCCAAAA
AATCCAAAACTAAGGTGCAGACGGCAATGAATTCGAAAAAGAAAGTTACGCCCACCCAAGTATTTGAGTG
TAATATTTGTAAAAAATCATTCGGTTCGCTCAACGGACTACGCCAGCATAACATCACCCACTCGACGGAG
CGGCAACACAAGTGCGGCATCTGTGAGCGGGTCTTCAAGCGACGCAACGGATTGTCTCAACACATTAAGG
GCTACCACCTGCAGCTCAAGCCGCATGAGTGTCCGGTTTGCCAGCATCGCTACGCCCTGAAATGCGATAT
GCTGAGGTGCAGGCATTCCCTGCGAAAAGGTCCAGCTGCCGGGGAG
