>Addgene plasmid #39586 | KHBD00477 | addgene partial sequence | sequence record 51577 | M13Rev
ATGCTTTCTTATAATGCCAACTTTGTACAAGAAAGTTGGCAAAGTTGGCAACTCCCCGGCAGCTGGACCT
TTTCGCAGGGAATGCCTGCACCTCAGCATATCGCATTTCAGGGCGTAGCGATGCTGGCAAACCGGACACT
CATGCGGCTTGAGCTGCAGGTGGTAGCCCTTAATGTGTTGAGACAATCCGTTGCGTCGCTTGAAGACCCG
CTCACAGATGCCGCACTTGTGTTGCCGCTCCGTCGAGTGGGTGATGTTATGCTGGCGTAGTCCGTTGAGC
GAACCGAATGATTTTTTACAAATATTACACTCAAATACTTGGGTGGGCGTAACTTTCTTTTTCGAATTCA
TTGCCGTCTGCACCTTAGTTTTGGATTTTTTGGGCCTGCAATTGAGTTCATGACGACGATACAGGCGCCA
GTGGGCAAAGGCGATGGCCTGGCAGTGGCGACACTTGAAGCTCTGAAGGCGCCGATGGTTTTTGAGCGAC
AACGATTGACATATGTATCGCATATGCTGGCGAAGACCCAAGCGGGATCGAAAAAACTTTAGGCAACCAG
AACA
